Addgene plasmid #46170: PU6::klp-12_sgRNA
Purpose: klp-12 targeting sgRNA
Depositing lab: John Calarco. Depositing organization: Harvard University. Publication: Heritable genome editing in C. elegans via a CRISPR-Cas9 system. Friedland AE, Tzur YB, Esvelt KM, Colaiacovo MP, Church GM, Calarco JA. Nat Methods. 2013 Jun 30. doi: 10.1038/nmeth.2532. PubMed 23817069.
Backbone
  Vector backbone: pUC57
  Backbone size w/o insert (bp): 2641
  Total vector size (bp): 3481
  Vector type: Worm Expression, CRISPR
Growth in bacteria
  Bacterial resistance: Ampicillin, 100 μg/mL
  Growth temperature: 37°C
  Growth strain: DH5alpha
  Copy number: High Copy
Gene/Insert
  Gene/Insert name: klp-12 targeting sgRNA (alt name: klp-12)
  Species: Synthetic
  Insert size (bp): 840
  Entrez Gene: klp-12 (a.k.a. CELE_T01G1.1a)
  Promoter: C. elegans U6 snRNA pol III promoter
  Cloning method: Restriction Enzyme; 5′ cloning site EcoRI (not destroyed); 3′ cloning site HindIII (not destroyed)
  Sequencing primers: 5′ M13 (-40) forward; 3′ M13 (-48) reverse
Terms and licenses: Academic/Nonprofit Terms; Industry Terms: Not Available to Industry
Depositor comments: gRNA target sequence GATCCACAAGTTACAATTGG
How to cite: PU6::klp-12_sgRNA was a gift from John Calarco (Addgene plasmid # 46170 ; http://n2t.net/addgene:46170 ; RRID:Addgene_46170)
