[The description below was written by a language model from this plasmid's Addgene catalogue record and pLannotate feature annotations shown in this document.]
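Description:
PU6::klp-12_sgRNA is a small (about 3.5 kb) pUC57-based plasmid for expressing a single guide RNA in Caenorhabditis elegans as part of a CRISPR-Cas9 genome editing system. It is propagated in E. coli as a high-copy plasmid through its ColE1/pUC-type origin of replication and is selected with ampicillin via the β-lactamase (AmpR) gene and its native promoter. The remaining backbone annotations (fragments of lacZα, lacI, rop and the bom region, plus the lac promoter, operator and CAP binding site) are remnants of the pUC cloning vector and play no role in the worm.

The payload is a synthetic cassette of about 840 bp inserted between EcoRI and HindIII sites, interrupting lacZα. It consists of the promoter of a C. elegans U6 snRNA gene (K09B11.12), which recruits RNA polymerase III to make a short, uncapped, non-polyadenylated transcript. This is followed by a short gap in the annotation of about 20 nt that matches the expected position of the klp-12 targeting spacer, and then by the Streptococcus pyogenes Cas9 guide RNA scaffold. The region downstream of the same U6 gene completes the cassette and presumably supplies native 3′ context for pol III termination. The resulting sgRNA directs Cas9 to the klp-12 locus.

The plasmid carries no Cas9 gene, so the nuclease must be supplied from a separate source. According to the record, it is intended for heritable genome editing in C. elegans. The same U6 promoter, scaffold and 3′ region layout could in principle serve as a template for guides with other spacers, although the record does not say so.
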