Features (pLannotate 1.2.2; 13 found; start..end, strand, type, name):
    137..236     +  misc_feature   bom (fragment): basis of mobility region from pBR322
    242..399     -  CDS            lacZα (fragment): LacZα fragment of β-galactosidase; lacZ fragment
    402..901     +  promoter       CeU6 promoter: promoter for the C. elegans K09B11.12 U6 snRNA gene (Friedland et al., 2013)
    922..997     +  misc_RNA       gRNA scaffold: guide RNA scaffold for the Streptococcus pyogenes CRISPR/Cas9 system
   1005..1241    +  misc_feature   3' CeU6: region downstream of the C. elegans K09B11.12 U6 snRNA gene
   1284..1300    -  protein_bind   lac operator: The lac repressor binds to the lac operator to inhibit transcription in E. coli. This inhibition can be relieved by adding lactose or isopropyl-β-D-thiogalactopyranoside (IPTG). lac repressor encoded by lacI
   1308..1338    -  promoter       lac promoter: promoter for the E. coli lac operon
   1353..1374    -  protein_bind   CAP binding site: CAP binding activates transcription in the presence of cAMP. E. coli catabolite activator protein
   1387..1479    -  CDS            lacI (fragment): lac repressor; lacI; The lac repressor binds to the lac operator to inhibit transcription in E. coli. This inhibition can be relieved by adding lactose or isopropyl-β-D-thiogalactopyranoside (IPTG).
   1662..2250    -  rep_origin     ori: high-copy-number ColE1/pMB1/pBR322/pUC origin of replication
   2421..3281    -  CDS            AmpR: β-lactamase; bla; confers resistance to ampicillin, carbenicillin, and related antibiotics
   3282..3386    -  promoter       AmpR promoter: bla
   3481..35      +  CDS            rop (fragment) (across the origin): Rop protein, which maintains plasmids at low copy number; rop
>Addgene plasmid #46170 | PU6::klp-12_sgRNA | depositor full sequence | sequence record 65053 | PU6::klp-12_sgRNA sequence 3481 bps
TCGCGCGTTTCGGTGATGACGGTGAAAACCTCTGACACATGCAGCTCCCGGAGACGGTCACAGCTTGTCT
GTAAGCGGATGCCGGGAGCAGACAAGCCCGTCAGGGCGCGTCAGCGGGTGTTGGCGGGTGTCGGGGCTGG
CTTAACTATGCGGCATCAGAGCAGATTGTACTGAGAGTGCACCATATGCGGTGTGAAATACCGCACAGAT
GCGTAAGGAGAAAATACCGCATCAGGCGCCATTCGCCATTCAGGCTGCGCAACTGTTGGGAAGGGCGATC
GGTGCGGGCCTCTTCGCTATTACGCCAGCTGGCGAAAGGGGGATGTGCTGCAAGGCGATTAAGTTGGGTA
ACGCCAGGGTTTTCCCAGTCACGACGTTGTAAAACGACGGCCAGTGAATTCCTCCAAGAACTCGTACAAA
AATGCTCTGAAGTAGGTCTCGAGATCAATACTGGGAAGACGAAAGTCTTGCGAAACCGATTCGCTGACCC
CAGTAAAGTCTACTTCGGTAGCCCTTCCCCCACCACCCAGCTCGACGACGTCGACGAGTACATCTACCTC
GGTCGTCAAATCAACGCCCAAAACAACTTGATGCCGGAAATCCACCGAAGACGTCGAGCAGCCTGGGCTG
CATTCAATGGAATCAAGAATGCCACCGACTCCATCACCGACAAGAAGATTCGTGCGAATCTGTTCGACTC
AATTGTCCTTCCAGCGCTCACCTACGTTTCAGAAGCCTGGACATTCACCAAAGCTCTATCCGAACGAGTA
CGAATCACACATGCCTCCCCCACAAATTATTGATCTACATCCCCATTTGGTATAGTGTCTTACAGGACTC
TCAATATGTCAGCTGCATGATAAATGGTCCCTATATAATTGAATTGCAAATCTAAATGTTTGATCCACAA
GTTACAATTGGGTTTTAGAGCTAGAAATAGCAAGTTAAAATAAGGCTAGTCCGTTATCAACTTGAAAAAG
TGGCACCGAGTCGGTGCTTTTTTTCAATAATATTCTAGATATCCCTTTTTGAAACTAAAATGAAATACTC
TAAATTTTTGAGTTCAATGTTTCAACTAATCTTGGTTAAAGGTAAATTCCCGGAGGGACGATTTTAAAGT
TGCCAGAGTTGATTAAATTGGTCCAAAAAATTTTATTAGGAAACTCGAAAAAAAATTGATTTTTTTTGAC
AATATTCCAAAGAAAATTACAAAATCTCGACGCCAAACATAGTCGGCTGTGAAGCTTGGCGTAATCATGG
TCATAGCTGTTTCCTGTGTGAAATTGTTATCCGCTCACAATTCCACACAACATACGAGCCGGAAGCATAA
AGTGTAAAGCCTGGGGTGCCTAATGAGTGAGCTAACTCACATTAATTGCGTTGCGCTCACTGCCCGCTTT
CCAGTCGGGAAACCTGTCGTGCCAGCTGCATTAATGAATCGGCCAACGCGCGGGGAGAGGCGGTTTGCGT
ATTGGGCGCTCTTCCGCTTCCTCGCTCACTGACTCGCTGCGCTCGGTCGTTCGGCTGCGGCGAGCGGTAT
CAGCTCACTCAAAGGCGGTAATACGGTTATCCACAGAATCAGGGGATAACGCAGGAAAGAACATGTGAGC
AAAAGGCCAGCAAAAGGCCAGGAACCGTAAAAAGGCCGCGTTGCTGGCGTTTTTCCATAGGCTCCGCCCC
CCTGACGAGCATCACAAAAATCGACGCTCAAGTCAGAGGTGGCGAAACCCGACAGGACTATAAAGATACC
AGGCGTTTCCCCCTGGAAGCTCCCTCGTGCGCTCTCCTGTTCCGACCCTGCCGCTTACCGGATACCTGTC
CGCCTTTCTCCCTTCGGGAAGCGTGGCGCTTTCTCATAGCTCACGCTGTAGGTATCTCAGTTCGGTGTAG
GTCGTTCGCTCCAAGCTGGGCTGTGTGCACGAACCCCCCGTTCAGCCCGACCGCTGCGCCTTATCCGGTA
ACTATCGTCTTGAGTCCAACCCGGTAAGACACGACTTATCGCCACTGGCAGCAGCCACTGGTAACAGGAT
TAGCAGAGCGAGGTATGTAGGCGGTGCTACAGAGTTCTTGAAGTGGTGGCCTAACTACGGCTACACTAGA
AGAACAGTATTTGGTATCTGCGCTCTGCTGAAGCCAGTTACCTTCGGAAAAAGAGTTGGTAGCTCTTGAT
CCGGCAAACAAACCACCGCTGGTAGCGGTGGTTTTTTTGTTTGCAAGCAGCAGATTACGCGCAGAAAAAA
AGGATCTCAAGAAGATCCTTTGATCTTTTCTACGGGGTCTGACGCTCAGTGGAACGAAAACTCACGTTAA
GGGATTTTGGTCATGAGATTATCAAAAAGGATCTTCACCTAGATCCTTTTAAATTAAAAATGAAGTTTTA
AATCAATCTAAAGTATATATGAGTAAACTTGGTCTGACAGTTACCAATGCTTAATCAGTGAGGCACCTAT
CTCAGCGATCTGTCTATTTCGTTCATCCATAGTTGCCTGACTCCCCGTCGTGTAGATAACTACGATACGG
GAGGGCTTACCATCTGGCCCCAGTGCTGCAATGATACCGCGAGACCCACGCTCACCGGCTCCAGATTTAT
CAGCAATAAACCAGCCAGCCGGAAGGGCCGAGCGCAGAAGTGGTCCTGCAACTTTATCCGCCTCCATCCA
GTCTATTAATTGTTGCCGGGAAGCTAGAGTAAGTAGTTCGCCAGTTAATAGTTTGCGCAACGTTGTTGCC
ATTGCTACAGGCATCGTGGTGTCACGCTCGTCGTTTGGTATGGCTTCATTCAGCTCCGGTTCCCAACGAT
CAAGGCGAGTTACATGATCCCCCATGTTGTGCAAAAAAGCGGTTAGCTCCTTCGGTCCTCCGATCGTTGT
CAGAAGTAAGTTGGCCGCAGTGTTATCACTCATGGTTATGGCAGCACTGCATAATTCTCTTACTGTCATG
CCATCCGTAAGATGCTTTTCTGTGACTGGTGAGTACTCAACCAAGTCATTCTGAGAATAGTGTATGCGGC
GACCGAGTTGCTCTTGCCCGGCGTCAATACGGGATAATACCGCGCCACATAGCAGAACTTTAAAAGTGCT
CATCATTGGAAAACGTTCTTCGGGGCGAAAACTCTCAAGGATCTTACCGCTGTTGAGATCCAGTTCGATG
TAACCCACTCGTGCACCCAACTGATCTTCAGCATCTTTTACTTTCACCAGCGTTTCTGGGTGAGCAAAAA
CAGGAAGGCAAAATGCCGCAAAAAAGGGAATAAGGGCGACACGGAAATGTTGAATACTCATACTCTTCCT
TTTTCAATATTATTGAAGCATTTATCAGGGTTATTGTCTCATGAGCGGATACATATTTGAATGTATTTAG
AAAAATAAACAAATAGGGGTTCCGCGCACATTTCCCCGAAAAGTGCCACCTGACGTCTAAGAAACCATTA
TTATCATGACATTAACCTATAAAAATAGGCGTATCACGAGGCCCTTTCGTC
