>Addgene plasmid #46170 | PU6::klp-12_sgRNA | addgene partial sequence | sequence record 67618 | M13_pUC_rev
ATGACCATGATTACGCCAAGCTTCACAGCCGACTATGTTTGGCGTCGAGATTTTGTAATTTTCTTTGGAA
TATTGTCAAAAAAAATCAATTTTTTTTCGAGTTTCCTAATAAAATTTTTTGGACCAATTTAATCAACTCT
GGCAACTTTAAAATCGTCCCTCCGGGAATTTACCTTTAACCAAGATTAGTTGAAACATTGAACTCAAAAA
TTTAGAGTATTTCATTTTAGTTTCAAAAAGGGATATCTAGAATATTATTGAAAAAAAGCACCGACTCGGT
GCCACTTTTTCAAGTTGATAACGGACTAGCCTTATTTTAACTTGCTATTTCTAGCTCTAAAACCCAATTG
TAACTTGTGGATCAAACATTTAGATTTGCAATTCAATTATATAGGGACCATTTATCATGCAGCTGACATA
TTGAGAGTCCTGTAAGACACTATACCAAATGGGGATGTAGATCAATAATTTGTGGGGGAGGCATGTGTGA
TTCGTACTCGTTCGGATAGAGCTTTGGTGAATGTCCAGGCTTCTGAAACGTAGGTGAGCGCTGGAAGGAC
AATTGAGTCGAACAGATTCGCACGAATCTTCTTGTCGGTGATGGAGTCGGTGGCATTCTTGATTCCATTG
AATGCAGCCCAGGCTGCTCGACGTCTTCGGTGGATTTCCGGCATCAAGTTGTTTTGGGCGTTGATTTGAC
GACCGAGGTAGATGTACTCGTCGACGTCGTCGAGCTGGGTGGTGGGGGAAGGGCTACCGAAGTAGACTTT
ACTGGGGTCAGCGAATCGGTTTCGCAAGACTTTCGTCTTCCCAGTATTGATCTCGAGACCTACTTCAGAG
CATTTTTGTACGAGTTCTTGGAGGAATTCACTGGCCGTCGTTTTACAACGTCGTGACTGGGAAAACCCTG
GCGTTACCCAACTTAATCGCCTTGCAGCACATCCCCCTTTCGCCAGCTGGCGTAATAGCGAAGAGGCCCG
CACCGAT
